>Addgene plasmid #161128 | pDONR221-SLC1A4_STOP | depositor full sequence | sequence record 312190 | Full Sequence
CTTTCCTGCGTTATCCCCTGATTCTGTGGATAACCGTATTACCGCCTTTGAGTGAGCTGATACCGCTCGC
CGCAGCCGAACGACCGAGCGCAGCGAGTCAGTGAGCGAGGAAGCGGAAGAGCGCCCAATACGCAAACCGC
CTCTCCCCGCGCGTTGGCCGATTCATTAATGCAGCTGGCACGACAGGTTTCCCGACTGGAAAGCGGGCAG
TGAGCGCAACGCAATTAATACGCGTACCGCTAGCCAGGAAGAGTTTGTAGAAACGCAAAAAGGCCATCCG
TCAGGATGGCCTTCTGCTTAGTTTGATGCCTGGCAGTTTATGGCGGGCGTCCTGCCCGCCACCCTCCGGG
CCGTTGCTTCACAACGTTCAAATCCGCTCCCGGCGGATTTGTCCTACTCAGGAGAGCGTTCACCGACAAA
CAACAGATAAAACGAAAGGCCCAGTCTTCCGACTGAGCCTTTCGTTTTATTTGATGCCTGGCAGTTCCCT
ACTCTCGCGTTAACGCTAGCATGGATGTTTTCCCAGTCACGACGTTGTAAAACGACGGCCAGTCTTAAGC
TCGGGCCCCAAATAATGATTTTATTTTGACTGATAGTGACCTGTTCGTTGCAACACATTGATGAGCAATG
CTTTTTTATAATGCCAACTTTGTACAAAAAAGCAGGCTCCACCATGGAGAAGAGCAACGAGACAAATGGC
TACCTGGACTCCGCCCAGGCAGGACCTGCAGCAGGACCAGGAGCACCTGGCACCGCCGCCGGCAGGGCCC
GGAGATGCGCCGGCTTCCTGAGGCGCCAGGCCCTGGTGCTGCTGACCGTGAGCGGCGTGCTGGCAGGAGC
AGGACTGGGAGCCGCCCTGAGGGGCCTGTCCCTGTCTCGCACACAGGTGACCTACCTGGCCTTTCCCGGG
GAGATGTTGCTCAGAATGCTGAGAATGATCATCCTGCCACTGGTGGTGTGCTCTCTGGTGAGCGGAGCAG
CCAGCCTGGACGCCTCCTGTCTGGGCCGCCTGGGAGGAATCGCAGTGGCATATTTCGGCCTGACCACACT
GAGCGCCTCCGCCCTGGCAGTGGCCCTGGCCTTTATCATCAAGCCAGGAAGCGGAGCACAGACACTGCAG
AGCTCCGACCTGGGACTGGAGGATTCCGGACCACCTCCAGTGCCAAAGGAGACCGTGGACTCCTTCCTGG
ATCTGGCCCGGAACCTGTTTCCTTCTAATCTGGTGGTGGCCGCCTTCAGAACATACGCCACCGATTATAA
GGTGGTGACCCAGAACTCTAGCTCCGGCAATGTGACACACGAGAAGATCCCTATCGGCACCGAGATCGAG
GGCATGAACATCCTGGGACTGGTGCTGTTCGCACTGGTGCTGGGAGTGGCCCTGAAGAAGCTGGGAAGCG
AGGGAGAGGACCTGATCCGGTTCTTTAACTCTCTGAATGAGGCCACAATGGTGCTGGTGAGCTGGATCAT
GTGGTACGTGCCTGTGGGCATCATGTTCCTGGTGGGCTCCAAGATCGTGGAGATGAAGGATATCATCGTG
CTGGTGACCTCCCTGGGCAAGTACATCTTTGCCTCTATCCTGGGCCACGTGATCCACGGCGGCATCGTGC
TGCCACTGATCTATTTCGTGTTTACACGGAAGAATCCCTTCAGATTTCTGCTGGGACTGCTGGCACCTTT
CGCCACAGCCTTTGCCACCTGCTCTAGCTCCGCCACCCTGCCATCTATGATGAAGTGTATCGAGGAGAAC
AATGGCGTGGACAAGAGGATCTCCCGCTTCATCCTGCCCATCGGCGCCACAGTGAACATGGATGGAGCAG
CAATCTTCCAGTGCGTGGCAGCCGTGTTTATCGCCCAGCTGAACAATGTGGAGCTGAATGCCGGCCAGAT
CTTTACCATCCTGGTGACAGCCACCGCCTCTAGCGTGGGAGCAGCAGGAGTGCCAGCAGGAGGCGTGCTG
ACAATCGCCATCATCCTGGAGGCAATCGGACTGCCTACCCACGACCTGCCACTGATCCTGGCCGTGGACT
GGATCGTGGATAGGACCACAACCGTGGTGAACGTGGAGGGCGATGCACTGGGAGCAGGCATCCTGCACCA
CCTGAATCAGAAGGCCACCAAGAAGGGCGAGCAGGAGCTGGCCGAGGTGAAGGTGGAGGCCATCCCAAAC
TGTAAGTCTGAGGAGGAGACAAGCCCCCTGGTGACCCACCAGAATCCAGCAGGACCAGTGGCAAGCGCCC
CAGAGCTGGAGTCCAAGGAGTCTGTGCTGTAAGACCCAGCTTTCTTGTACAAAGTTGGCATTATAAGAAA
GCATTGCTTATCAATTTGTTGCAACGAACAGGTCACTATCAGTCAAAATAAAATCATTATTTGCCATCCA
GCTGATATCCCCTATAGTGAGTCGTATTACATGGTCATAGCTGTTTCCTGGCAGCTCTGGCCCGTGTCTC
AAAATCTCTGATGTTACATTGCACAAGATAAAATAATATCATCATGAACAATAAAACTGTCTGCTTACAT
AAACAGTAATACAAGGGGTGTTATGAGCCATATTCAACGGGAAACGTCGAGGCCGCGATTAAATTCCAAC
ATGGATGCTGATTTATATGGGTATAAATGGGCTCGCGATAATGTCGGGCAATCAGGTGCGACAATCTATC
GCTTGTATGGGAAGCCCGATGCGCCAGAGTTGTTTCTGAAACATGGCAAAGGTAGCGTTGCCAATGATGT
TACAGATGAGATGGTCAGACTAAACTGGCTGACGGAATTTATGCCTCTTCCGACCATCAAGCATTTTATC
CGTACTCCTGATGATGCATGGTTACTCACCACTGCGATCCCCGGAAAAACAGCATTCCAGGTATTAGAAG
AATATCCTGATTCAGGTGAAAATATTGTTGATGCGCTGGCAGTGTTCCTGCGCCGGTTGCATTCGATTCC
TGTTTGTAATTGTCCTTTTAACAGCGATCGCGTATTTCGTCTCGCTCAGGCGCAATCACGAATGAATAAC
GGTTTGGTTGATGCGAGTGATTTTGATGACGAGCGTAATGGCTGGCCTGTTGAACAAGTCTGGAAAGAAA
TGCATAAACTTTTGCCATTCTCACCGGATTCAGTCGTCACTCATGGTGATTTCTCACTTGATAACCTTAT
TTTTGACGAGGGGAAATTAATAGGTTGTATTGATGTTGGACGAGTCGGAATCGCAGACCGATACCAGGAT
CTTGCCATCCTATGGAACTGCCTCGGTGAGTTTTCTCCTTCATTACAGAAACGGCTTTTTCAAAAATATG
GTATTGATAATCCTGATATGAATAAATTGCAGTTTCATTTGATGCTCGATGAGTTTTTCTAATCAGAATT
GGTTAATTGGTTGTAACACTGGCAGAGCATTACGCTGACTTGACGGGACGGCGCAAGCTCATGACCAAAA
TCCCTTAACGTGAGTTACGCGTCGTTCCACTGAGCGTCAGACCCCGTAGAAAAGATCAAAGGATCTTCTT
GAGATCCTTTTTTTCTGCGCGTAATCTGCTGCTTGCAAACAAAAAAACCACCGCTACCAGCGGTGGTTTG
TTTGCCGGATCAAGAGCTACCAACTCTTTTTCCGAAGGTAACTGGCTTCAGCAGAGCGCAGATACCAAAT
ACTGTTCTTCTAGTGTAGCCGTAGTTAGGCCACCACTTCAAGAACTCTGTAGCACCGCCTACATACCTCG
CTCTGCTAATCCTGTTACCAGTGGCTGCTGCCAGTGGCGATAAGTCGTGTCTTACCGGGTTGGACTCAAG
ACGATAGTTACCGGATAAGGCGCAGCGGTCGGGCTGAACGGGGGGTTCGTGCACACAGCCCAGCTTGGAG
CGAACGACCTACACCGAACTGAGATACCTACAGCGTGAGCTATGAGAAAGCGCCACGCTTCCCGAAGGGA
GAAAGGCGGACAGGTATCCGGTAAGCGGCAGGGTCGGAACAGGAGAGCGCACGAGGGAGCTTCCAGGGGG
AAACGCCTGGTATCTTTATAGTCCTGTCGGGTTTCGCCACCTCTGACTTGAGCGTCGATTTTTGTGATGC
TCGTCAGGGGGGCGGAGCCTATGGAAAAACGCCAGCAACGCGGCCTTTTTACGGTTCCTGGCCTTTTGCT
GGCCTTTTGCTCACATGTT
Features (pLannotate 1.2.2; 10 found; start..end, strand, type, name):
    121..213     +  CDS            lacI (fragment): lac repressor; lacI; The lac repressor binds to the lac operator to inhibit transcription in E. coli. This inhibition can be relieved by adding lactose or isopropyl-β-D-thiogalactopyranoside (IPTG).
    268..295     -  terminator     rrnB T2 terminator: transcription terminator T2 from the E. coli rrnB gene
    427..470     +  terminator     rrnB T1 terminator: Escherichia coli rrnB; transcription terminator T1 from the E. coli rrnB gene
    517..553     -  CDS            lacZα (fragment): LacZα fragment of β-galactosidase; lacZ fragment
    569..668     +  protein_bind   attL1: mutant version of attL; recombination site for the Gateway® LR reaction LR Clonase™
    674..2269    +  CDS            SLC1A4: SATT_HUMAN - Also known as ASCT1, SATT. Experimental evidence at protein level: Swiss-Prot protein existence level 1. Transporter for alanine, serine, cysteine, and threonine. Exhibits sodium dependence. From Homo sapiens (Human).
   2274..2373    -  protein_bind   attL2: mutant version of attL; recombination site for the Gateway® LR reaction LR Clonase™
   2391..2409    -  promoter       T7 promoter: promoter for bacteriophage T7 RNA polymerase
   2543..3352    +  CDS            KanR: aminoglycoside phosphotransferase; aph(3')-Ia; confers resistance to kanamycin in bacteria or G418 (Geneticin®) in eukaryotes
   3499..4087    +  rep_origin     ori: high-copy-number ColE1/pMB1/pBR322/pUC origin of replication
