>Addgene plasmid #161128 | pDONR221-SLC1A4_STOP | addgene full sequence | sequence record 334669 | Addgene NGS Result
CAAATAATGATTTTATTTTGACTGATAGTGACCTGTTCGTTGCAACACATTGATGAGCAATGCTTTTTTA
TAATGCCAACTTTGTACAAAAAAGCAGGCTCCACCATGGAGAAGAGCAACGAGACAAATGGCTACCTGGA
CTCCGCCCAGGCAGGACCTGCAGCAGGACCAGGAGCACCTGGCACCGCCGCCGGCAGGGCCCGGAGATGC
GCCGGCTTCCTGAGGCGCCAGGCCCTGGTGCTGCTGACCGTGAGCGGCGTGCTGGCAGGAGCAGGACTGG
GAGCCGCCCTGAGGGGCCTGTCCCTGTCTCGCACACAGGTGACCTACCTGGCCTTTCCCGGGGAGATGTT
GCTCAGAATGCTGAGAATGATCATCCTGCCACTGGTGGTGTGCTCTCTGGTGAGCGGAGCAGCCAGCCTG
GACGCCTCCTGTCTGGGCCGCCTGGGAGGAATCGCAGTGGCATATTTCGGCCTGACCACACTGAGCGCCT
CCGCCCTGGCAGTGGCCCTGGCCTTTATCATCAAGCCAGGAAGCGGAGCACAGACACTGCAGAGCTCCGA
CCTGGGACTGGAGGATTCCGGACCACCTCCAGTGCCAAAGGAGACCGTGGACTCCTTCCTGGATCTGGCC
CGGAACCTGTTTCCTTCTAATCTGGTGGTGGCCGCCTTCAGAACATACGCCACCGATTATAAGGTGGTGA
CCCAGAACTCTAGCTCCGGCAATGTGACACACGAGAAGATCCCTATCGGCACCGAGATCGAGGGCATGAA
CATCCTGGGACTGGTGCTGTTCGCACTGGTGCTGGGAGTGGCCCTGAAGAAGCTGGGAAGCGAGGGAGAG
GACCTGATCCGGTTCTTTAACTCTCTGAATGAGGCCACAATGGTGCTGGTGAGCTGGATCATGTGGTACG
TGCCTGTGGGCATCATGTTCCTGGTGGGCTCCAAGATCGTGGAGATGAAGGATATCATCGTGCTGGTGAC
CTCCCTGGGCAAGTACATCTTTGCCTCTATCCTGGGCCACGTGATCCACGGCGGCATCGTGCTGCCACTG
ATCTATTTCGTGTTTACACGGAAGAATCCCTTCAGATTTCTGCTGGGACTGCTGGCACCTTTCGCCACAG
CCTTTGCCACCTGCTCTAGCTCCGCCACCCTGCCATCTATGATGAAGTGTATCGAGGAGAACAATGGCGT
GGACAAGAGGATCTCCCGCTTCATCCTGCCCATCGGCGCCACAGTGAACATGGATGGAGCAGCAATCTTC
CAGTGCGTGGCAGCCGTGTTTATCGCCCAGCTGAACAATGTGGAGCTGAATGCCGGCCAGATCTTTACCA
TCCTGGTGACAGCCACCGCCTCTAGCGTGGGAGCAGCAGGAGTGCCAGCAGGAGGCGTGCTGACAATCGC
CATCATCCTGGAGGCAATCGGACTGCCTACCCACGACCTGCCACTGATCCTGGCCGTGGACTGGATCGTG
GATAGGACCACAACCGTGGTGAACGTGGAGGGCGATGCACTGGGAGCAGGCATCCTGCACCACCTGAATC
AGAAGGCCACCAAGAAGGGCGAGCAGGAGCTGGCCGAGGTGAAGGTGGAGGCCATCCCAAACTGTAAGTC
TGAGGAGGAGACAAGCCCCCTGGTGACCCACCAGAATCCAGCAGGACCAGTGGCAAGCGCCCCAGAGCTG
GAGTCCAAGGAGTCTGTGCTGTAAGACCCAGCTTTCTTGTACAAAGTTGGCATTATAAGAAAGCATTGCT
TATCAATTTGTTGCAACGAACAGGTCACTATCAGTCAAAATAAAATCATTATTTGCCATCCAGCTGATAT
CCCCTATAGTGAGTCGTATTACATGGTCATAGCTGTTTCCTGGCAGCTCTGGCCCGTGTCTCAAAATCTC
TGATGTTACATTGCACAAGATAAAAATATATCATCATGAACAATAAAACTGTCTGCTTACATAAACAGTA
ATACAAGGGGTGTTATGAGCCATATTCAACGGGAAACGTCGAGGCCGCGATTAAATTCCAACATGGATGC
TGATTTATATGGGTATAAATGGGCTCGCGATAATGTCGGGCAATCAGGTGCGACAATCTATCGCTTGTAT
GGGAAGCCCGATGCGCCAGAGTTGTTTCTGAAACATGGCAAAGGTAGCGTTGCCAATGATGTTACAGATG
AGATGGTCAGACTAAACTGGCTGACGGAATTTATGCCTCTTCCGACCATCAAGCATTTTATCCGTACTCC
TGATGATGCATGGTTACTCACCACTGCGATCCCCGGAAAAACAGCATTCCAGGTATTAGAAGAATATCCT
GATTCAGGTGAAAATATTGTTGATGCGCTGGCAGTGTTCCTGCGCCGGTTGCATTCGATTCCTGTTTGTA
ATTGTCCTTTTAACAGCGATCGCGTATTTCGTCTCGCTCAGGCGCAATCACGAATGAATAACGGTTTGGT
TGATGCGAGTGATTTTGATGACGAGCGTAATGGCTGGCCTGTTGAACAAGTCTGGAAAGAAATGCATAAA
CTTTTGCCATTCTCACCGGATTCAGTCGTCACTCATGGTGATTTCTCACTTGATAACCTTATTTTTGACG
AGGGGAAATTAATAGGTTGTATTGATGTTGGACGAGTCGGAATCGCAGACCGATACCAGGATCTTGCCAT
CCTATGGAACTGCCTCGGTGAGTTTTCTCCTTCATTACAGAAACGGCTTTTTCAAAAATATGGTATTGAT
AATCCTGATATGAATAAATTGCAGTTTCATTTGATGCTCGATGAGTTTTTCTAATCAGAATTGGTTAATT
GGTTGTAACACTGGCAGAGCATTACGCTGACTTGACGGGACGGCGCAAGCTCATGACCAAAATCCCTTAA
CGTGAGTTACGCGTCGTTCCACTGAGCGTCAGACCCCGTAGAAAAGATCAAAGGATCTTCTTGAGATCCT
TTTTTTCTGCGCGTAATCTGCTGCTTGCAAACAAAAAAACCACCGCTACCAGCGGTGGTTTGTTTGCCGG
ATCAAGAGCTACCAACTCTTTTTCCGAAGGTAACTGGCTTCAGCAGAGCGCAGATACCAAATACTGTTCT
TCTAGTGTAGCCGTAGTTAGGCCACCACTTCAAGAACTCTGTAGCACCGCCTACATACCTCGCTCTGCTA
ATCCTGTTACCAGTGGCTGCTGCCAGTGGCGATAAGTCGTGTCTTACCGGGTTGGACTCAAGACGATAGT
TACCGGATAAGGCGCAGCGGTCGGGCTGAACGGGGGGTTCGTGCACACAGCCCAGCTTGGAGCGAACGAC
CTACACCGAACTGAGATACCTACAGCGTGAGCTATGAGAAAGCGCCACGCTTCCCGAAGGGAGAAAGGCG
GACAGGTATCCGGTAAGCGGCAGGGTCGGAACAGGAGAGCGCACGAGGGAGCTTCCAGGGGGAAACGCCT
GGTATCTTTATAGTCCTGTCGGGTTTCGCCACCTCTGACTTGAGCGTCGATTTTTGTGATGCTCGTCAGG
GGGGCGGAGCCTATGGAAAAACGCCAGCAACGCGGCCTTTTTACGGTTCCTGGCCTTTTGCTGGCCTTTT
GCTCACATGTTCTTTCCTGCGTTATCCCCTGATTCTGTGGATAACCGTATTACCGCCTTTGAGTGAGCTG
ATACCGCTCGCCGCAGCCGAACGACCGAGCGCAGCGAGTCAGTGAGCGAGGAAGCGGAAGAGCGCCCAAT
ACGCAAACCGCCTCTCCCCGCGCGTTGGCCGATTCATTAATGCAGCTGGCACGACAGGTTTCCCGACTGG
AAAGCGGGCAGTGAGCGCAACGCAATTAATACGCGTACCGCTAGCCAGGAAGAGTTTGTAGAAACGCAAA
AAGGCCATCCGTCAGGATGGCCTTCTGCTTAGTTTGATGCCTGGCAGTTTATGGCGGGCGTCCTGCCCGC
CACCCTCCGGGCCGTTGCTTCACAACGTTCAAATCCGCTCCCGGCGGATTTGTCCTACTCAGGAGAGCGT
TCACCGACAAACAACAGATAAAACGAAAGGCCCAGTCTTCCGACTGAGCCTTTCGTTTTATTTGATGCCT
GGCAGTTCCCTACTCTCGCGTTAACGCTAGCATGGATGTTTTCCCAGTCACGACGTTGTAAAACGACGGC
CAGTCTTAAGCTCGGGCCC
Features (pLannotate 1.2.2; 10 found; start..end, strand, type, name):
      1..100     +  protein_bind   attL1: mutant version of attL; recombination site for the Gateway® LR reaction LR Clonase™
    106..1701    +  CDS            SLC1A4: SATT_HUMAN - Also known as ASCT1, SATT. Experimental evidence at protein level: Swiss-Prot protein existence level 1. Transporter for alanine, serine, cysteine, and threonine. Exhibits sodium dependence. From Homo sapiens (Human).
   1706..1805    -  protein_bind   attL2: mutant version of attL; recombination site for the Gateway® LR reaction LR Clonase™
   1823..1841    -  promoter       T7 promoter: promoter for bacteriophage T7 RNA polymerase
   1975..2784    +  CDS            KanR: aminoglycoside phosphotransferase; aph(3')-Ia; confers resistance to kanamycin in bacteria or G418 (Geneticin®) in eukaryotes
   2931..3519    +  rep_origin     ori: high-copy-number ColE1/pMB1/pBR322/pUC origin of replication
   3702..3794    +  CDS            lacI (fragment): lac repressor; lacI; The lac repressor binds to the lac operator to inhibit transcription in E. coli. This inhibition can be relieved by adding lactose or isopropyl-β-D-thiogalactopyranoside (IPTG).
   3849..3876    -  terminator     rrnB T2 terminator: transcription terminator T2 from the E. coli rrnB gene
   4008..4051    +  terminator     rrnB T1 terminator: Escherichia coli rrnB; transcription terminator T1 from the E. coli rrnB gene
   4098..4134    -  CDS            lacZα (fragment): LacZα fragment of β-galactosidase; lacZ fragment
