[The description below was written by a language model from this plasmid's Addgene catalogue record and pLannotate feature annotations shown in this document.]
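Description:
pDONR221-SLC1A4_STOP is a Gateway entry clone built on the pDONR221 backbone, carrying a codon-optimized open reading frame for human SLC1A4 (also called ASCT1 or SATT), a sodium-dependent transporter for alanine, serine, cysteine and threonine. The plasmid is about 4.1 kb and is maintained in E. coli through a high-copy ColE1/pUC-type origin, with selection by a kanamycin resistance gene (aminoglycoside phosphotransferase). Although the catalogue lists the vector type as mammalian expression, the annotated features show no eukaryotic promoter or polyadenylation signal. The construct is therefore a shuttle for the ORF, not an expression plasmid in its own right.

The roughly 1.6 kb SLC1A4 coding sequence sits between attL1 and attL2 sites, so an LR Clonase reaction can transfer it directionally into any attR-containing destination vector, which then supplies the promoter, tags and selection needed for expression. This version retains a STOP codon at the end of the ORF, so it suits native or N-terminally tagged expression, since translation will not read through into C-terminal fusion partners encoded by the destination vector. A sister clone without the stop codon exists for that purpose. The rrnB T1 and T2 terminators lie upstream of the attL1 side and insulate the insert from read-through transcription in bacteria. A T7 promoter lies just beyond attL2, oriented back toward the insert, and short lacI and lacZα fragments are backbone remnants. M13 forward and reverse primer sites flank the cassette for sequence verification. The depositor and repository sequence records have the same length and the same features, differing only in their start coordinate. The clone belongs to a consortium collection of solute carrier ORFs made for transporter research and drug discovery.
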