Addgene plasmid #161128: pDONR221-SLC1A4_STOP
Purpose: Gateway entry clone with codon-optimized ORF sequence for subcloning into custom expression vectors. Contains a STOP codon at the end of the codon-optimized ORF sequence.
Depositing lab: RESOLUTE Consortium & Giulio Superti-Furga. Depositing organization: CeMM Research Center for Molecular Medicine. Publication: The RESOLUTE consortium: unlocking SLC transporters for drug discovery. Superti-Furga G, Lackner D, Wiedmer T, Ingles-Prieto A, Barbosa B, Girardi E, Goldmann U, Gurtl B, Klavins K, Klimek C, Lindinger S, Lineiro-Retes E, Muller AC, Onstein S, Redinger G, Reil D, Sedlyarov V, Wolf G, Crawford M, Everley R, ... Steppan CM. Nat Rev Drug Discov. 2020 Jul;19(7):429-430. doi: 10.1038/d41573-020-00056-6. PubMed 32265506.
Backbone
  Vector backbone: pDONR221
  Backbone manufacturer: ThermoFisher Scientific
  Backbone size w/o insert (bp): 2550
  Vector type: Mammalian Expression
Growth in bacteria
  Bacterial resistance: Kanamycin, 50 μg/mL
  Growth temperature: 37°C
  Growth strain: NEB Stable
  Copy number: High Copy
Gene/Insert
  Gene/Insert name: SLC1A4 (alt name: SATT, ASCT1)
  Species: H. sapiens (human)
  Insert size (bp): 1599
  Entrez Gene: SLC1A4 (a.k.a. ASCT1, SATT, SPATCCM)
  Cloning method: Gateway Cloning
  Sequencing primers: 5′ M13-fwd; 3′ M13-rev
Terms and licenses: Academic/Nonprofit Terms; Industry Terms
Depositor comments: This plasmid contains a STOP codon at the end of the codon-optimized ORF. For the version of this plasmid that does not contain a STOP codon, please see Addgene plasmid 131962 For more information on the full Resolute plasmid collection, please see www.addgene.org/depositor-collections/re-solute/. Please provide your feedback on this plasmid to the RESOLUTE consortium by filling out their RESOLUTE repository feedback form: https://forms.office.com/Pages/ResponsePage.aspx?id=0e05yklzmkS7rjFGQL4N7z4feCLQvEJAmVcOCM_u885UN1JJRko0Ukg4TVQwNTZLOUxPQVJWT1NHUCQlQCN0PWcu
How to cite: pDONR221-SLC1A4_STOP was a gift from RESOLUTE Consortium & Giulio Superti-Furga (Addgene plasmid # 161128 ; http://n2t.net/addgene:161128 ; RRID:Addgene_161128)
