>Addgene plasmid #161128 | pDONR221-SLC1A4_STOP | depositor partial sequence | sequence record 312191 | Codon-optimized ORF of SLC1A4
ATGGAGAAGAGCAACGAGACAAATGGCTACCTGGACTCCGCCCAGGCAGGACCTGCAGCAGGACCAGGAG
CACCTGGCACCGCCGCCGGCAGGGCCCGGAGATGCGCCGGCTTCCTGAGGCGCCAGGCCCTGGTGCTGCT
GACCGTGAGCGGCGTGCTGGCAGGAGCAGGACTGGGAGCCGCCCTGAGGGGCCTGTCCCTGTCTCGCACA
CAGGTGACCTACCTGGCCTTTCCCGGGGAGATGTTGCTCAGAATGCTGAGAATGATCATCCTGCCACTGG
TGGTGTGCTCTCTGGTGAGCGGAGCAGCCAGCCTGGACGCCTCCTGTCTGGGCCGCCTGGGAGGAATCGC
AGTGGCATATTTCGGCCTGACCACACTGAGCGCCTCCGCCCTGGCAGTGGCCCTGGCCTTTATCATCAAG
CCAGGAAGCGGAGCACAGACACTGCAGAGCTCCGACCTGGGACTGGAGGATTCCGGACCACCTCCAGTGC
CAAAGGAGACCGTGGACTCCTTCCTGGATCTGGCCCGGAACCTGTTTCCTTCTAATCTGGTGGTGGCCGC
CTTCAGAACATACGCCACCGATTATAAGGTGGTGACCCAGAACTCTAGCTCCGGCAATGTGACACACGAG
AAGATCCCTATCGGCACCGAGATCGAGGGCATGAACATCCTGGGACTGGTGCTGTTCGCACTGGTGCTGG
GAGTGGCCCTGAAGAAGCTGGGAAGCGAGGGAGAGGACCTGATCCGGTTCTTTAACTCTCTGAATGAGGC
CACAATGGTGCTGGTGAGCTGGATCATGTGGTACGTGCCTGTGGGCATCATGTTCCTGGTGGGCTCCAAG
ATCGTGGAGATGAAGGATATCATCGTGCTGGTGACCTCCCTGGGCAAGTACATCTTTGCCTCTATCCTGG
GCCACGTGATCCACGGCGGCATCGTGCTGCCACTGATCTATTTCGTGTTTACACGGAAGAATCCCTTCAG
ATTTCTGCTGGGACTGCTGGCACCTTTCGCCACAGCCTTTGCCACCTGCTCTAGCTCCGCCACCCTGCCA
TCTATGATGAAGTGTATCGAGGAGAACAATGGCGTGGACAAGAGGATCTCCCGCTTCATCCTGCCCATCG
GCGCCACAGTGAACATGGATGGAGCAGCAATCTTCCAGTGCGTGGCAGCCGTGTTTATCGCCCAGCTGAA
CAATGTGGAGCTGAATGCCGGCCAGATCTTTACCATCCTGGTGACAGCCACCGCCTCTAGCGTGGGAGCA
GCAGGAGTGCCAGCAGGAGGCGTGCTGACAATCGCCATCATCCTGGAGGCAATCGGACTGCCTACCCACG
ACCTGCCACTGATCCTGGCCGTGGACTGGATCGTGGATAGGACCACAACCGTGGTGAACGTGGAGGGCGA
TGCACTGGGAGCAGGCATCCTGCACCACCTGAATCAGAAGGCCACCAAGAAGGGCGAGCAGGAGCTGGCC
GAGGTGAAGGTGGAGGCCATCCCAAACTGTAAGTCTGAGGAGGAGACAAGCCCCCTGGTGACCCACCAGA
ATCCAGCAGGACCAGTGGCAAGCGCCCCAGAGCTGGAGTCCAAGGAGTCTGTGCTGTAA
